Addgene plasmid #78383: pNX3a2-FL3
Purpose: fission yeast epitope tagging
Depositing lab: Kazunori Tomita. Depositing organization: University College London. Publication: Sequential and counter-selectable cassettes for fission yeast. Amelina H, Moiseeva V, Collopy LC, Pearson SR, Armstrong CA, Tomita K. BMC Biotechnol. 2016 Nov 8;16(1):76. 10.1186/s12896-016-0307-4 PubMed 27825338.
Backbone
  Vector backbone: pFA6a-kanMX6
  Selectable markers: Neomycin (select with G418)
Growth in bacteria
  Bacterial resistance: Ampicillin and Kanamycin, 100 & 50 μg/mL
  Growth temperature: 37°C
  Growth strain: DH5alpha
  Copy number: High Copy
Gene/Insert 1
  Gene/Insert name: 3xFLAG
Gene/Insert 2
  Gene/Insert name: neoCV (alt name: CMV/neo)
  Insert size (bp): 1622
Terms and licenses: Academic/Nonprofit Terms; Industry Terms: Not Available to Industry
How to cite: pNX3a2-FL3 was a gift from Kazunori Tomita (Addgene plasmid # 78383 ; http://n2t.net/addgene:78383 ; RRID:Addgene_78383)
