[The description below was written by a language model from this plasmid's Addgene catalogue record and pLannotate feature annotations shown in this document.]
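Description:
pNX3a2-FL3 is a 4,444 bp epitope-tagging template plasmid for fission yeast, built on the pFA6a-kanMX6 backbone. It is not annotated with any yeast replication origin, consistent with the pFA6a family's usual role as a template from which a tag-plus-marker module is amplified and integrated into the genome, although the record itself states only "fission yeast epitope tagging" as the purpose. In E. coli it is maintained at high copy through a ColE1/pUC-type origin and selected with AmpR (β-lactamase under its own promoter). Kanamycin resistance is also listed for bacteria.

The payload has two parts. The first is a 3xFLAG coding segment, detected in the annotation as three adjacent FLAG fragments, followed directly by the S. cerevisiae ADH1 terminator. When it is fused in frame to the 3' end of a target gene, it supplies a C-terminal triple FLAG epitope and a transcription stop. The second, in the opposite orientation, is the neoCV (CMV/neo) marker of about 1.6 kb. Here the neo (nptII) aminoglycoside phosphotransferase gene sits downstream of the CMV enhancer and promoter and is closed by an SV40 polyadenylation signal. A synthetic bacterial EM7 promoter lies between the CMV promoter and neo, which explains the kanamycin resistance in E. coli, while in yeast the cassette provides G418 selection.

SP6 and T7 promoters flank the module as remnants of the parental cloning vector. The short rop, bom, lacI and SRα hits are fragmentary matches with no evident function. The associated publication concerns sequential and counter-selectable cassettes for fission yeast, which suggests the plasmid belongs to a set of interchangeable marker modules for successive genome modifications.
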