Features (pLannotate 1.2.2; 18 found; start..end, strand, type, name):
     70..105     +  CDS            rop (fragment): Rop protein, which maintains plasmids at low copy number; rop
    207..258     +  misc_feature   bom (fragment): basis of mobility region from pBR322
    321..339     +  promoter       SP6 promoter: promoter for bacteriophage SP6 RNA polymerase
    415..435     +  CDS            FLAG (fragment): FLAG® epitope tag, followed by an enterokinase cleavage site
    439..463     +  CDS            3xFLAG (fragment): three tandem FLAG® epitope tags
    466..486     +  CDS            FLAG (fragment): FLAG® epitope tag, followed by an enterokinase cleavage site
    516..703     +  terminator     ADH1 terminator: S. cerevisiae ADH1; transcription terminator for the S. cerevisiae alcohol dehydrogenase 1 (ADH1) gene
    723..804     -  polyA_signal   SV40 poly(A) signal: SV40 polyadenylation signal
    826..1617    -  CDS            neo: KKA2_KLEPN - Also known as kan, nptII. Experimental evidence at protein level: Swiss-Prot protein existence level 1. Resistance to kanamycin, neomycin, paromomycin, ribostamycin, butirosin and gentamicin B. From Klebsiella pneumoniae.
   1630..1649    -  promoter       SRα promoter (fragment): hybrid promoter consisting of the SV40 early promoter plus part of the long terminal repeat of human T-lymphotrophic virus 1
   1672..1719    -  promoter       EM7 promoter: synthetic bacterial promoter&nbsp
   1837..2040    -  promoter       CMV promoter: human cytomegalovirus (CMV) immediate early promoter
   2041..2344    -  enhancer       CMV enhancer: human cytomegalovirus immediate early enhancer
   2419..2437    -  promoter       T7 promoter: promoter for bacteriophage T7 RNA polymerase
   2459..2512    -  CDS            lacI (fragment): lac repressor; lacI; The lac repressor binds to the lac operator to inhibit transcription in E. coli. This inhibition can be relieved by adding lactose or isopropyl-β-D-thiogalactopyranoside (IPTG).
   2695..3283    -  rep_origin     ori: high-copy-number ColE1/pMB1/pBR322/pUC origin of replication
   3454..4314    -  CDS            AmpR: β-lactamase; bla; confers resistance to ampicillin, carbenicillin, and related antibiotics
   4315..4419    -  promoter       AmpR promoter: bla
>Addgene plasmid #78383 | pNX3a2-FL3 | depositor full sequence | sequence record 146324 | pNX3a2-FL3 sequence 4444 bps
GACGTCTAAGAAACCATTATTATCATGACATTAACCTATAAAAATAGGCGTATCACGAGGCCCTTTCGTC
TCGCGCGTTTCGGTGATGACGGTGAAAACCTCTGACACATGCAGCTCCCGGAGACGGTCACAGCTTGTCT
GTAAGCGGATGCCGGGAGCAGACAAGCCCGTCAGGGCGCGTCAGCGGGTGTTGGCGGGTGTCGGGGCTGG
CTTAACTATGCGGCATCAGAGCAGATTGTACTGAGAGTGCACCATATGGACATATTGTCGTTAGAACGCG
GCTACAATTAATACATAACCTTATGTATCATACACATACGATTTAGGTGACACTATAGAACGCGGCCGCC
AGCTGAAGCTTCGTACGCTGCAGGTCGACGGATCCCCGGGTTAATTAACGCTAGCATGGGTGACTACAAG
GACGACGATGACAAGGGAGATTACAAAGATGACGACGATAAGGACTACAAGGACGACGATGACAAGTCTA
GATGAGGCGCGCCACTTCTAAATAAGCGAATTTCTTATGATTTATGATTTTTATTATTAAATAAGTTATA
AAAAAAATAAGTGTATACAAATTTTAAAGTGACTCTTAGGTTTTAAAACGAAAATTCTTATTCTTGAGTA
ACTCTTTCCTGTAGGTCAGGTTGCTTTCTCAGGTATAGTATGAGGTCGCTCTTATTGACCACACCTCTAC
CGGCAGATCCGCTAGGAGATCTGCAGTGAAAAAAATGCTTTATTTGTGAAATTTGTGATGCTATTGCTTT
ATTTGTAACCATTATAAGCTGCAATAAACAAGTTCGAACCCCAGAGTCCCGCTCAGAAGAACTCGTCAAG
AAGGCGATAGAAGGCGATGCGCTGCGAATCGGGAGCGGCGATACCGTAAAGCACGAGGAAGCGGTCAGCC
CATTCGCCGCCAAGCTCTTCAGCAATATCACGGGTAGCCAACGCTATGTCCTGATAGCGGTCCGCCACAC
CCAGCCGGCCACAGTCGATGAATCCAGAAAAGCGGCCATTTTCCACCATGATATTCGGCAAGCAGGCATC
GCCATGGGTCACGACGAGATCCTCGCCGTCGGGCATGCGCGCCTTGAGCCTGGCGAACAGTTCGGCTGGC
GCGAGCCCCTGATGCTCTTCGTCCAGATCATCCTGATCGACAAGACCGGCTTCCATCCGAGTACGTGCTC
GCTCGATGCGATGTTTCGCTTGGTGGTCGAATGGGCAGGTAGCCGGATCAAGCGTATGCAGCCGCCGCAT
TGCATCAGCCATGATGGATACTTTCTCGGCAGGAGCAAGGTGAGATGACAGGAGATCCTGCCCCGGCACT
TCGCCCAATAGCAGCCAGTCCCTTCCCGCTTCAGTGACAACGTCGAGCACAGCTGCGCAAGGAACGCCCG
TCGTGGCCAGCCACGATAGCCGCGCTGCCTCGTCCTGCAGTTCATTCAGGGCACCGGACAGGTCGGTCTT
GACAAAAAGAACCGGGCGCCCCTGCGCTGACAGCCGGAACACGGCGGCATCAGAGCAGCCGATTGTCTGT
TGTGCCCAGTCATAGCCGAATAGCCTCTCCACCCAAGCGGCCGGAGAACCTGCGTGCAATCCATCTTGTT
CAATCATGCGAAACGATCCAGCTTTTTGCAAAAGCCTAGCCATGGTTTAGTTCCTCACCTTGTCGTATTA
TACTATGCCGATATACTATGCCGATGATTAATTGTCAACACGGTCCGTTCCAATGCACCGTTCCCGGCCG
CGGAGGCTGGATCGGTCCCGGTGTCTTCTATGGAGGTCAAAACAGCGTGGATGGCGTCTCCAGGCGATCT
GACGGTTCACTAAACGAGCTCTGCTTATATAGACCTCCCACCGTACACGCCTACCGCCCATTTGCGTCAA
TGGGGCGGAGTTGTTACGACATTTTGGAAAGTCCCGTTGATTTTGGTGCCAAAACAAACTCCCATTGACG
TCAATGGGGTGGAGACTTGGAAATCCCCGTGAGTCAAACCGCTATCCACGCCCATTGATGTACTGCCAAA
ACCGCATCACCATGGTAATAGCGATGACTAATACGTAGATGTACTGCCAAGTAGGAAAGTCCCATAAGGT
CATGTACTGGGCATAATGCCAGGCGGGCCATTTACCGTCATTGACGTCAATAGGGGGCGTACTTGGCATA
TGATACACTTGATGTACTGCCAAGTGGGCAGTTTACCGTAAATACTCCACCCATTGACGTCAATGGAAAG
TCCCTATTGGCGTTACTATGGGAACATACGTCATTATTGACGTCAATGGGCGGGGGTCGTTGGGCGGTCA
GCCAGGCGGGCCATTTACCGTAAGTTATGTAACGGTTTAAACGAGCTCGAATTCATCGATGATATCAGAT
CCACTAGTGGCCTATGCGGCCGCGGATCTGCCGGTCTCCCTATAGTGAGTCGTATTAATTTCGATAAGCC
AGGTTAACCTGCATTAATGAATCGGCCAACGCGCGGGGAGAGGCGGTTTGCGTATTGGGCGCTCTTCCGC
TTCCTCGCTCACTGACTCGCTGCGCTCGGTCGTTCGGCTGCGGCGAGCGGTATCAGCTCACTCAAAGGCG
GTAATACGGTTATCCACAGAATCAGGGGATAACGCAGGAAAGAACATGTGAGCAAAAGGCCAGCAAAAGG
CCAGGAACCGTAAAAAGGCCGCGTTGCTGGCGTTTTTCCATAGGCTCCGCCCCCCTGACGAGCATCACAA
AAATCGACGCTCAAGTCAGAGGTGGCGAAACCCGACAGGACTATAAAGATACCAGGCGTTTCCCCCTGGA
AGCTCCCTCGTGCGCTCTCCTGTTCCGACCCTGCCGCTTACCGGATACCTGTCCGCCTTTCTCCCTTCGG
GAAGCGTGGCGCTTTCTCAATGCTCACGCTGTAGGTATCTCAGTTCGGTGTAGGTCGTTCGCTCCAAGCT
GGGCTGTGTGCACGAACCCCCCGTTCAGCCCGACCGCTGCGCCTTATCCGGTAACTATCGTCTTGAGTCC
AACCCGGTAAGACACGACTTATCGCCACTGGCAGCAGCCACTGGTAACAGGATTAGCAGAGCGAGGTATG
TAGGCGGTGCTACAGAGTTCTTGAAGTGGTGGCCTAACTACGGCTACACTAGAAGGACAGTATTTGGTAT
CTGCGCTCTGCTGAAGCCAGTTACCTTCGGAAAAAGAGTTGGTAGCTCTTGATCCGGCAAACAAACCACC
GCTGGTAGCGGTGGTTTTTTTGTTTGCAAGCAGCAGATTACGCGCAGAAAAAAAGGATCTCAAGAAGATC
CTTTGATCTTTTCTACGGGGTCTGACGCTCAGTGGAACGAAAACTCACGTTAAGGGATTTTGGTCATGAG
ATTATCAAAAAGGATCTTCACCTAGATCCTTTTAAATTAAAAATGAAGTTTTAAATCAATCTAAAGTATA
TATGAGTAAACTTGGTCTGACAGTTACCAATGCTTAATCAGTGAGGCACCTATCTCAGCGATCTGTCTAT
TTCGTTCATCCATAGTTGCCTGACTCCCCGTCGTGTAGATAACTACGATACGGGAGGGCTTACCATCTGG
CCCCAGTGCTGCAATGATACCGCGAGACCCACGCTCACCGGCTCCAGATTTATCAGCAATAAACCAGCCA
GCCGGAAGGGCCGAGCGCAGAAGTGGTCCTGCAACTTTATCCGCCTCCATCCAGTCTATTAATTGTTGCC
GGGAAGCTAGAGTAAGTAGTTCGCCAGTTAATAGTTTGCGCAACGTTGTTGCCATTGCTACAGGCATCGT
GGTGTCACGCTCGTCGTTTGGTATGGCTTCATTCAGCTCCGGTTCCCAACGATCAAGGCGAGTTACATGA
TCCCCCATGTTGTGCAAAAAAGCGGTTAGCTCCTTCGGTCCTCCGATCGTTGTCAGAAGTAAGTTGGCCG
CAGTGTTATCACTCATGGTTATGGCAGCACTGCATAATTCTCTTACTGTCATGCCATCCGTAAGATGCTT
TTCTGTGACTGGTGAGTACTCAACCAAGTCATTCTGAGAATAGTGTATGCGGCGACCGAGTTGCTCTTGC
CCGGCGTCAATACGGGATAATACCGCGCCACATAGCAGAACTTTAAAAGTGCTCATCATTGGAAAACGTT
CTTCGGGGCGAAAACTCTCAAGGATCTTACCGCTGTTGAGATCCAGTTCGATGTAACCCACTCGTGCACC
CAACTGATCTTCAGCATCTTTTACTTTCACCAGCGTTTCTGGGTGAGCAAAAACAGGAAGGCAAAATGCC
GCAAAAAAGGGAATAAGGGCGACACGGAAATGTTGAATACTCATACTCTTCCTTTTTCAATATTATTGAA
GCATTTATCAGGGTTATTGTCTCATGAGCGGATACATATTTGAATGTATTTAGAAAAATAAACAAATAGG
GGTTCCGCGCACATTTCCCCGAAAAGTGCCACCT
