>Addgene plasmid #78383 | pNX3a2-FL3 | addgene partial sequence | sequence record 150184 | SP6 5'-ATTTAGGTGACACTATAG-3'
CGTACGCTGCAGGTCGACGGATCCCCGGGTTAATTAACGCTAGCATGGGTGACTACAAGGACGACGATGA
CAAGGGAGATTACAAAGATGACGACGATAAGGACTACAAGGACGACGATGACAAGTCTAGATGAGGCGCG
CCACTTCTAAATAAGCGAATTTCTTATGATTTATGATTTTTATTATTAAATAAGTTATAAAAAAAATAAG
TGTATACAAATTTTAAAGTGACTCTTAGGTTTTAAAACGAAAATTCTTATTCTTGAGTAACTCTTTCCTG
TAGGTCAGGTTGCTTTCTCAGGTATAGTATGAGGTCGCTCTTATTGACCACACCTCTACCGGCAGATCCG
CTAGGAGATCTGCAGTGAAAAAAATGCTTTATTTGTGAAATTTGTGATGCTATTGCTTTATTTGTAACCA
TTATAAGCTGCAATAAACAAGTTCGAACCCCAGAGTCCCGCTCAGAAGAACTCGTCAAGAAGGCGATAGA
AGGCGATGCGCTGCGAATCGGGAGCGGCGATACCGTAAAGCACGAGGAAGCGGTCAGCCCATTCGCCGCC
AAGCTCTTCAGCAATATCACGGGTAGCCAACGCTATGTCCTGATAGCGGTCCGCCACACCCAGCCGGCCA
CAGTCGATGAATCCAGAAAAGCGGCCATTTTCCACCATGATATTCGGCAAGCAGGCATCGCCATGGGTCA
CGACGAGATCCTCGCCGTCGGGCATGCGCGCCTTGAGCCTGGCGAACAGTTCGGCTGGCGCGAGCCCCTG
ATGCTCTTCGTCCAGATCATCCTGATCGACAAGACCGGCTTCCATCCGAGTACGTGCTCGCTCGATGCGA
TGTTTCGCTTGGTGGTCGAATGGGCAGGTAGCCGGATCAAGCGTATGCAGCCGCCGCATTGCATCAGCCA
TGATGGATACTTTCTCGGCAGGAGCAAGGTGAGATGACAGGAGATCCTG
