>Addgene plasmid #78383 | pNX3a2-FL3 | addgene partial sequence | sequence record 150185 | Neo-R 5'-GCCCAGTCATAGCCGAATAG-3'
CTGCGTGCAATCCATCTTGTTCAATCATGCGAAACGATCCAGCTTTTTGCAAAAGCCTAGCCATGGTTTA
GTTCCTCACCTTGTCGTATTATACTATGCCGATATACTATGCCGATGATTAATTGTCAACACGGTCCGTT
CCAATGCACCGTTCCCGGCCGCGGAGGCTGGATCGGTCCCGGTGTCTTCTATGGAGGTCAAAACAGCGTG
GATGGCGTCTCCAGGCGATCTGACGGTTCACTAAACGAGCTCTGCTTATATAGACCTCCCACCGTACACG
CCTACCGCCCATTTGCGTCAATGGGGCGGAGTTGTTACGACATTTTGGAAAGTCCCGTTGATTTTGGTGC
CAAAACAAACTCCCATTGACGTCAATGGGGTGGAGACTTGGAAATCCCCGTGAGTCAAACCGCTATCCAC
GCCCATTGATGTACTGCCAAAACCGCATCACCATGGTAATAGCGATGACTAATACGTAGATGTACTGCCA
AGTAGGAAAGTCCCATAAGGTCATGTACTGGGCATAATGCCAGGCGGGCCATTTACCGTCATTGACGTCA
ATAGGGGGCGTACTTGGCATATGATACACTTGATGTACTGCCAAGTGGGCAGTTTACCGTAAATACTCCA
CCCATTGACGTCAATGGAAAGTCCCTATTGGCGTTACTATGGGAACATACGTCATTATTGACGTCAATGG
GCGGGGGTCGTTGGGCGGTCAGCCAGGCGGGCCATTTACCGTAAGTTATGTAACGGTTTAAACGAGCTCG
AATTCATCGATGATATCAGATCCACTAGTGGCCTATGCGGCCGCGGATCTGCCGGTCTCCCTATAG
